>Addgene plasmid #209890 | pLP201_pCCL_EFSp_GreenLantern_WPRE | depositor full sequence | sequence record 409371 | pLP201_pCCL_EFSp_GreenLantern_WPRE sequence 7530 bps
[124 nt withheld, positions 1-124]
C
[91 nt withheld, positions 126-216]
A
[49 nt withheld, positions 218-266]
CCTTTGACGTTGGAGTCCACGTTCTTT
[37 nt withheld, positions 294-330]
ACCCTATCTCGGTCTATTCTTTTGATTTATAAGGGATTTTGCCGATTTCGGCCTATTGGTTAAAAAATGA
GCTGATTTAACAAAAATTTAACGCGAATTTTAACAAAATATTAACGCTTACAATTTAGGTGGCACTTTTC
GGGGAAATGTGCGCGGAACCCCTATTTGTTTATTTTTCTAAATACATTCAAATATGTATCCGCTCATGAG
ACAATAACCCTGATAAATGCTTCAATAATAGCACCTAGATCAAGAGACAGGATGAGGATCGTTTCGCATG
ATTGAACAAGATGGATTGCACGCAGGTTCTCCGGCCGCTTGGGTGGAGAGGCTATTCGGCTATGACTGGG
CACAACAGACAATCGGCTGCTCTGATGCCGCCGTGTTCCGGCTGTCAGCGCAGGGGCGCCCGGTTCTTTT
TGTCAAGACCGACCTGTCCGGTGCCCTGAATGAACTGCAAGACGAGGCAGCGCGGCTATCGTGGCTGGCC
ACGACGGGCGTTCCTTGCGCAGCTGTGCTCGACGTTGTCACTGAAGCGGGAAGGGACTGGCTGCTATTGG
GCGAAGTGCCGGGGCAGGATCTCCTGTCATCTCACCTTGCTCCTGCCGAGAAAGTATCCATCATGGCTGA
TGCAATGCGGCGGCTGCATACGCTTGATCCGGCTACCTGCCCATTCGACCACCAAGCGAAACATCGCATC
GAGCGAGCACGTACTCGGATGGAAGCCGGTCTTGTCGATCAGGATGATCTGGACGAAGAGCATCAGGGGC
TCGCGCCAGCCGAACTGTTCGCCAGGCTCAAGGCGAGCATGCCCGACGGCGAGGATCTCGTCGTGACCCA
TGGCGATGCCTGCTTGCCGAATATCATGGTGGAAAATGGCCGCTTTTCTGGATTCATCGACTGTGGCCGG
CTGGGTGTGGCGGACCGCTATCAGGACATAGCGTTGGCTACCCGTGATATTGCTGAAGAGCTTGGCGGCG
AATGGGCTGACCGCTTCCTCGTGCTTTACGGTATCGCCGCTCCCGATTCGCAGCGCATCGCCTTCTATCG
CCTTCTTGACGAGTTCTTCTGAATTATTAACGCTTACAATTTCCTGATGCGGTATTTTCTCCTTACGCAT
CTGTGCGGTATTTCACACCGCATCAGGTGGCACTTTTCGGGGAAATGTGCGCGGAACCCCTATTTGTTTA
TTTTTCTAAATACATTCAAATATGTATCCGCTCATGACCAAAATCCCTTAACGTGAGTTTTCGTTCCACT
GAGCGTCAGACCCCGTAGAAAAGATCAAAGGATCTTCTTGAGATCCTTTTTTTCTGCGCGTAATCTGCTG
CTTGCAAACAAAAAAACCACCGCTACCAGCGGTGGTTTGTTTGCCGGATCAAGAGCTACCAACTCTTTTT
CCGAAGGTAACTGGCTTCAGCAGAGCGCAGATACCAAATACTGTTCTTCTAGTGTAGCCGTAGTTAGGCC
ACCACTTCAAGAACTCTGTAGCACCGCCTACATACCTCGCTCTGCTAATCCTGTTACCAGTGGCTGCTGC
CAGTGGCGATAAGTCGTGTCTTACCGGGTTGGACTCAAGACGATAGTTACCGGATAAGGCGCAGCGGTCG
GGCTGAACGGGGGGGTCGTGCACACAGCCCAGCTTGGAGCGAACGACCTACACCGAACTGAGATACCTAC
AGCGTGAGCTATGAGAAAGCGCCACGCTTCCCGAAGGGAGAAAGGCGGACAGGTATCCGGTAAGCGGCAG
GGTCGGAACAGGAGAGCGCACGAGGGAGCTTCCAGGGGGAAACGCCTGGTATCTTTATAGTCCTGTCGGG
TTTCGCCACCTCTGACTTGAGCGTCGATTTTTGTGATGCTCGTCAGGGGGGCGGAGCCTATGGAAAAACG
CCAGCAACGCGGCCTTTTTACGGTTCCTGGCCTTTTGCTGGCCTTTTGCTCACATGTTCTTTCCTGCGTT
ATCCCCTGATTCTGTGGATAACCGTATTACCGCCTTTGAGTGAGCTGATACCGCTCGCCGCAGCCGAACG
ACCGAGCGCAGCGAGTCAGTGAGCGAGGAAGCGGAAGAGCGCCCAATACGCAAACCGCCTCTCCCCGCGC
GTTGGCCGATTCATTAATGCAGCTGGCACGACAGGTTTCCCGACTGGAAAGCGGGCAGTGAGCGCAACGC
AATTAATGTGAGTTAGCTCACTCATTAGGCACCCCAGGCTTTACACTTTATGCTTCCGGCTCGTATGTTG
TGTGGAATTGTGAGCGGATAACAATTTCACACAGGAAACAGCTATGACCATGATTACGCCAAGCGCGCAA
TTAACCCTCACTAAAGGGAACAAAAGCTGGAGCTGCAAGCTTGGCCATTGCATACGTTGTATCCATATCA
TAATATGTACATTTATATTGGCTCATGTCCAACATTACCGCCATGTTGACATTGATTATTGACTAGTTAT
TAATAGTAATCAATTACGGGGTCATTAGTTCATAGCCCATATATGGAGTTCCGCGTTACATAACTTACGG
TAAATGGCCCGCCTGGCTGACCGCCCAACGACCCCCGCCCATTGACGTCAATAATGACGTATGTTCCCAT
AGTAACGCCAATAGGGACTTTCCATTGACGTCAATGGGTGGAGTATTTACGGTAAACTGCCCACTTGGCA
GTACATCAAGTGTATCATATGCCAAGTACGCCCCCTATTGACGTCAATGACGGTAAATGGCCCGCCTGGC
ATTATGCCCAGTACATGACCTTATGGGACTTTCCTACTTGGCAGTACATCTACGTATTAGTCATCGCTAT
TACCATGGTGATGCGGTTTTGGCAGTACATCAATGGGCGTGGATAGCGGTTTGACTCACGGGGATTTCCA
AGTCTCCACCCCATTGACGTCAATGGGAGTTTGTTTTGGCACCAAAATCAACGGGACTTTCCAAAATGTC
GTAACAACTCCGCCCCATTGACGCAAATGGGCGGTAGGCGTGTACGGTGGGAGGTCTATATAAGCAGAGC
TCGTTTAGTGAACCGGGGTCTCTCTGGTTAGACCAGATCTGAGCCTGGGAGCTCTCTGGCTAACTAGGGA
ACCCACTGCTTAAGCCTCAATAAAGCTTGCCTTGAGTGCTTCAAGTAGTGTGTGCCCGTCTGTTGTGTGA
CTCTGGTAACTAGAGATCCCTCAGACCCTTTTAGTCAGTGTGGAAAATCTCTAGCAGTGGCGCCCGAACA
GGGACTTGAAAGCGAAAGGGAAACCAGAGGAGCTCTCTCGACGCAGGACTCGGCTTGCTGAAGCGCGCAC
GGCAAGAGGCGAGGGGCGGCGACTGGTGAGTACGCCAAAAATTTTGACTAGCGGAGGCTAGAAGGAGAGA
GATGGGTGCGAGAGCGTCAGTATTAAGCGGGGGAGAATTAGATCGCGATGGGAAAAAATTCGGTTAAGGC
CAGGGGGAAAGAAAAAATATAAATTAAAACATATAGTATGGGCAAGCAGGGAGCTAGAACGATTCGCAGT
TAATCCTGGCCTGTTAGAAACATCAGAAGGCTGTAGACAAATACTGGGACAGCTACAACCATCCCTTCAG
ACAGGATCAGAAGAACTTAGATCATTATATAATACAGTAGCAACCCTCTATTGTGTGCATCAAAGGATAG
AGATAAAAGACACCAAGGAAGCTTTAGACAAGATAGAGGAAGAGCAAAACAAAAGTAAGACCACCGCACA
GCAAGCGGCCGCTGATCTTCAGACCTGGAGGAGGAGATATGAGGGACAATTGGAGAAGTGAATTATATAA
ATATAAAGTAGTAAAAATTGAACCATTAGGAGTAGCACCCACCAAGGCAAAGAGAAGAGTGGTGCAGAGA
GAAAAAAGAGCAGTGGGAATAGGAGCTTTGTTCCTTGGGTTCTTGGGAGCAGCAGGAAGCACTATGGGCG
CAGCGTCAATGACGCTGACGGTACAGGCCAGACAATTATTGTCTGGTATAGTGCAGCAGCAGAACAATTT
GCTGAGGGCTATTGAGGCGCAACAGCATCTGTTGCAACTCACAGTCTGGGGCATCAAGCAGCTCCAGGCA
AGAATCCTGGCTGTGGAAAGATACCTAAAGGATCAACAGCTCCTGGGGATTTGGGGTTGCTCTGGAAAAC
TCATTTGCACCACTGCTGTGCCTTGGAATGCTAGTTGGAGTAATAAATCTCTGGAACAGATTTGGAATCA
CACGACCTGGATGGAGTGGGACAGAGAAATTAACAATTACACAAGCTTAATACACTCCTTAATTGAAGAA
TCGCAAAACCAGCAAGAAAAGAATGAACAAGAATTATTGGAATTAGATAAATGGGCAAGTTTGTGGAATT
GGTTTAACATAACAAATTGGCTGTGGTATATAAAATTATTCATAATGATAGTAGGAGGCTTGGTAGGTTT
AAGAATAGTTTTTGCTGTACTTTCTATAGTGAATAGAGTTAGGCAGGGATATTCACCATTATCGTTTCAG
ACCCACCTCCCAACCCCGAGGGGACCCGACAGGCCCGAAGGAATAGAAGAAGAAGGTGGAGAGAGAGACA
GAGACAGATCCATTCGATTAGTGAACGGATCTCGACGGTATCGGTTAACTTTTAAAAGAAAAGGGGGGAT
TGGGGGGTACAGTGCAGGGGAAAGAATAGTAGACATAATAGCAACAGACATACAAACTAAAGAATTACAA
AAACAAATTACAAAATTCAAAATTTTATCGATTGGCTCCGGTGCCCGTCAGTGGGCAGAGCGCACATCGC
CCACAGTCCCCGAGAAGTTGGGGGGAGGGGTCGGCAATTGAACCGGTGCCTAGAGAAGGTGGCGCGGGGT
AAACTGGGAAAGTGATGTCGTGTACTGGCTCCGCCTTTTTCCCGAGGGTGGGGGAGAACCGTATATAAGT
GCAGTAGTCGCCGTGAACGTTCTTTTTCGCAACGGGTTTGCCGCCAGAACACAGGTGTCGTGACGCGGGA
TCCGCTGCTAGCATGGTGAGCAAGGGCGAGGAGCTGTTCACCGGGGTGGTGCCCATCCTGGTCGAGCTGG
ACGGCGACGTAAACGGCCACAAGTTCAGCGTCCGCGGCGAGGGCGAGGGCGATGCCACCAACGGCAAGCT
GACCCTGAAGTTCATCTGCACCACCGGCAAGCTGCCCGTGCCCTGGCCCACCCTCGTGACCACCTTAGGC
TACGGCGTGGCCTGCTTCGCCCGCTACCCCGACCACATGAAGCAGCACGACTTCTTCAAGTCCGCCATGC
CCGAAGGCTACGTCCAGGAGCGCACCATCTCTTTCAAGGACGACGGTACCTACAAGACCCGCGCCGAGGT
GAAGTTCGAGGGCGACACCCTGGTGAACCGCATCGTGCTGAAGGGCATCGACTTCAAGGAGGACGGCAAC
ATCCTGGGGCACAAGCTGGAGTACAACTTCAACAGCCACAAGGTCTATATCACGGCCGACAAGCAGAAGA
ACGGCATCAAGGCTAACTTCAAGACCCGCCACAACGTTGAGGACGGCGGCGTGCAGCTCGCCGACCACTA
CCAGCAGAACACCCCCATCGGCGACGGCCCCGTGCTGCTGCCCGACAACCACTACCTGAGCCATCAGTCC
AAACTGAGCAAAGACCCCAACGAGAAGCGCGATCACATGGTCCTGAAGGAGAGGGTGACCGCCGCCGGGA
TTACACATGACATGGACGAGCTGTACAAGTAATCTAGAAGCGTCGACAATCAACCTCTGGATTACAAAAT
TTGTGAAAGATTGACTGGTATTCTTAACTATGTTGCTCCTTTTACGCTATGTGGATACGCTGCTTTAATG
CCTTTGTATCATGCTATTGCTTCCCGTATGGCTTTCATTTTCTCCTCCTTGTATAAATCCTGGTTGCTGT
CTCTTTATGAGGAGTTGTGGCCCGTTGTCAGGCAACGTGGCGTGGTGTGCACTGTGTTTGCTGACGCAAC
CCCCACTGGTTGGGGCATTGCCACCACCTGTCAGCTCCTTTCCGGGACTTTCGCTTTCCCCCTCCCTATT
GCCACGGCGGAACTCATCGCCGCCTGCCTTGCCCGCTGCTGGACAGGGGCTCGGCTGTTGGGCACTGACA
ATTCCGTGGTGTTGTCGGGGAAATCATCGTCCTTTCCTTGGCTGCTCGCCTGTGTTGCCACCTGGATTCT
GCGCGGGACGTCCTTCTGCTACGTCCCTTCGGCCCTCAATCCAGCGGACCTTCCTTCCCGCGGCCTGCTG
CCGGCTCTGCGGCCTCTTCCGCGTCTTCGCCTTCGCCCTCAGACGAGTCGGATCTCCCTTTGGGCCGCCT
CCCCGCCTGGAATTCGAGCTCGGTACCTTTAAGACCAATGACTTACAAGGCAGCTGTAGATCTTAGCCAC
TTTTTAAAAGAAAAGGGGGGACTGGAAGGGCTAATTCACTCCCAACGAAGACAAGATCTGCTTTTTGCTT
GTACTGGGTCTCTCTGGTTAGACCAGATCTGAGCCTGGGAGCTCTCTGGCTAACTAGGGAACCCACTGCT
TAAGCCTCAATAAAGCTTGCCTTGAGTGCTTCAAGTAGTGTGTGCCCGTCTGTTGTGTGACTCTGGTAAC
TAGAGATCCCTCAGACCCTTTTAGTCAGTGTGGAAAATCTCTAGCAGTAGTAGTTCATGTCATCTTATTA
TTCAGTATTTATAACTTGCAAAGAAATGAATATCAGAGAGTGAGAGGAACTTGTTTATTGCAGCTTATAA
TGGTTACAAATAAAGCAATAGCATCACAAATTTCACAAATAAAGCATTTTTTTCACTGCATTCTAGTTGT
GGTTTGTCCAAACTCATCAATGTATCTTATCATGTCTGGCTCTAGCTATCCCGCCCCTAACTCCGCCCAT
CCCGCCCCTAACTCCGCCCAGTTCCGCCCATTCTCCGCCCCATGGCTGACTAATTTTTTTTATTTATGCA
GAGGCCGAGGCCGCCTCGGCCTCTGAGCTATTCCAGAAGTAGTGAGGAGGCTTTTTTGGAGGCCTAGGGA
CGTACCCAATTCGCCCTATAGTGAGTCGTATTACGCGCGCTCACTGGCCGTCGTTTTACAACGTCGTGAC
TGGGAAAACCCTGGCGTTACCCAACTTAATCGCCTTGCAGCACATCCCCCTTTCGCCAGCTGGCGTAATA
GCGAAGAGGCCCGCACCGATCGCCCTTCCCAACAGTTGCGCAGCCTGAATGGCGAATGGG
Features (pLannotate 1.2.2; 28 found; start..end, strand, type, name):
      1..429     +  rep_origin     f1 ori (sequence partly withheld): f1 bacteriophage origin of replication; arrow indicates direction of (+) strand synthesis
    482..570     +  promoter       AmpR promoter (fragment): bla
    608..1402    +  CDS            NeoR/KanR: aminoglycoside phosphotransferase from Tn5; aph(3')-II (or nptII); confers resistance to neomycin, kanamycin, and G418 (Geneticin®)
   1423..1473    -  misc_feature   bom (fragment): basis of mobility region from pBR322
   1500..1557    +  promoter       AmpR promoter (fragment): bla
   1628..2216    +  rep_origin     ori: high-copy-number ColE1/pMB1/pBR322/pUC origin of replication
   2399..2491    +  CDS            lacI (fragment): lac repressor; lacI; The lac repressor binds to the lac operator to inhibit transcription in E. coli. This inhibition can be relieved by adding lactose or isopropyl-β-D-thiogalactopyranoside (IPTG).
   2504..2525    +  protein_bind   CAP binding site: CAP binding activates transcription in the presence of cAMP. E. coli catabolite activator protein
   2540..2570    +  promoter       lac promoter: promoter for the E. coli lac operon
   2578..2594    +  protein_bind   lac operator: The lac repressor binds to the lac operator to inhibit transcription in E. coli. This inhibition can be relieved by adding lactose or isopropyl-β-D-thiogalactopyranoside (IPTG). lac repressor encoded by lacI
   2639..2657    +  promoter       T3 promoter: promoter for bacteriophage T3 RNA polymerase
   2758..3137    +  enhancer       CMV enhancer: human cytomegalovirus immediate early enhancer
   3138..3341    +  promoter       CMV promoter: human cytomegalovirus (CMV) immediate early promoter
   3356..3536    +  LTR            5' LTR (truncated): truncated 5' long terminal repeat (LTR) from HIV-1
   3583..3708    +  misc_feature   HIV-1 Ψ: packaging signal of human immunodeficiency virus type 1
   3692..4055    +  CDS            HIV-1 gag (fragment): gag protein from human immunodeficiency virus 1; gag
   4201..4434    +  misc_feature   RRE: The Rev response element (RRE) of HIV-1 allows for Rev-dependent mRNA export from the nucleus to the cytoplasm.
   4811..4911    +  CDS            Rev (fragment): human immunodeficiency virus 1 (HIV-1) Rev protein; rev; enhances nuclear export of unspliced and incompletely spliced viral mRNAs
   4930..5046    +  misc_feature   cPPT/CTS: central polypurine tract and central termination sequence of HIV-1
   5073..5284    +  promoter       EF-1α core promoter: core promoter for human elongation factor EF-1α
   5313..6032    +  CDS            mGreenLantern: monomeric GFP derivative that displays exceptionally high brightness in cells (Campbell et al., 2020)
   6048..6636    +  misc_feature   WPRE: woodchuck hepatitis virus posttranscriptional regulatory element
   6653..6721    +  CDS            nef (fragment): NEF_HV1Z2 - Experimental evidence at protein level: Swiss-Prot protein existence level 1. Extracellular Nef protein targets CD4(+) T-lymphocytes for apoptosis by interacting with CXCR4 surface receptors. From Human immunodeficiency virus type 1 group M subtype D (isolate Z2/CDC-Z34) (HIV-1).
   6723..6956    +  LTR            3' LTR (ΔU3): self-inactivating 3' long terminal repeat (LTR) from HIV-1
   7028..7149    +  polyA_signal   SV40 poly(A) signal: SV40 polyadenylation signal
   7189..7324    +  rep_origin     SV40 ori: SV40 origin of replication
   7345..7363    -  promoter       T7 promoter: promoter for bacteriophage T7 RNA polymerase
   7371..7526    +  CDS            lacZα (fragment): LacZα fragment of β-galactosidase; lacZ fragment
