[The description below was written by a language model from this plasmid's Addgene catalogue record and pLannotate feature annotations shown in this document.]
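Description:
pLP201_pCCL_EFSp_GreenLantern_WPRE is a third-generation-style, self-inactivating HIV-1 lentiviral transfer plasmid built on the pCCL backbone for expressing the bright monomeric green fluorescent protein mGreenLantern in mammalian cells. In bacteria it replicates from a high-copy ColE1/pUC-type origin, and it also carries an f1 origin. The catalogue entry lists ampicillin as the bacterial selection, but the feature table from the 7,530 nt depositor sequence annotates only fragments of the AmpR promoter and a complete NeoR/KanR (Tn5 aminoglycoside phosphotransferase) coding sequence, with no bla gene. The two sources therefore disagree on the resistance marker, and the record does not resolve this. Remnants of a cloning-vector backbone (lac promoter/operator, lacZα and lacI fragments, T3 and T7 promoters) flank the viral cassette.

The viral genome is transcribed in packaging cells from a CMV enhancer/promoter fused to a truncated 5' LTR, which makes genomic RNA production Tat-independent. Downstream lie the Ψ packaging signal with a partial gag sequence, the Rev response element for Rev-dependent nuclear export, and the cPPT/CTS, which aids nuclear import of the reverse-transcribed genome. The internal expression cassette uses the short EF-1α core promoter (EFS) to drive the roughly 720 bp mGreenLantern open reading frame. It is followed by a WPRE to boost transcript stability and expression, and then by a ΔU3 3' LTR that inactivates LTR promoter activity after integration. An SV40 poly(A) signal and SV40 origin sit outside the 3' LTR. The construct carries no other gene of interest, so it appears suited as a fluorescent reporter or control for lentiviral transduction, although the record does not state a specific purpose.
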