Addgene plasmid #209890: pLP201_pCCL_EFSp_GreenLantern_WPRE
Depositing lab: Subhojit Roy.
Backbone
  Vector backbone: pCCL
  Vector type: Mammalian Expression, Lentiviral
Growth in bacteria
  Bacterial resistance: Ampicillin, 100 μg/mL
  Growth temperature: 37°C
  Growth strain: NEB Stable
  Copy number: Unknown
Gene/Insert
  Gene/Insert name: mGreenLantern
  Insert size (bp): 717
  Promoter: EF-1α core promoter
  Tag / fusion protein: mGreenLantern
  Cloning method: Gibson Cloning
  Sequencing primers: 5′ ACAGTCCCCGAGAAGTTGG; 3′ AAAGCAGCGTATCCACATAGC
Terms and licenses: Academic/Nonprofit Terms; Industry Terms: Not Available to Industry
How to cite: pLP201_pCCL_EFSp_GreenLantern_WPRE was a gift from Subhojit Roy (Addgene plasmid # 209890)
